>Addgene plasmid #198071 | pAAV-CMV-iRFP713(V256C)-P2A-EGFP | addgene full sequence | sequence record 389701 | Addgene NGS Result
TGCTCATCATTGGAAAACGTTCTTCGGGGCGAAAACTCTCAAGGATCTTACCGCTGTTGAGATCCAGTTC
GATGTAACCCACTCGTGCACCCAACTGATCTTCAGCATCTTTTACTTTCACCAGCGTTTCTGGGTGAGCA
AAAACAGGAAGGCAAAATGCCGCAAAAAAGGGAATAAGGGCGACACGGAAATGTTGAATACTCATACTCT
TCCTTTTTCAATATTATTGAAGCATTTATCAGGGTTATTGTCTCATGAGCGGATACATATTTGAATGTAT
TTAGAAAAATAAACAAATAGGGGTTCCGCGCACATTTCCCCGAAAAGTGCCACCTAAATTGTAAGCGTTA
ATATTTTGTTAAAATTCGCGTTAAATTTTTGTTAAATCAGCTCATTTTTTAACCAATAGGCCGAAATCGG
CAAAATCCCTTATAAATCAAAAGAATAGACCGAGATAGGGT
[37 nt withheld, positions 462-498]
AAAGAACGTGGACTCCAACGTCAAAGG
[49 nt withheld, positions 526-574]
T
[91 nt withheld, positions 576-666]
G
[124 nt withheld, positions 668-791]
CCCATTCGCCATTCAGGCTGCGCAACTGTTGGGAAGGGCGATCGGTGCGGGCCTCTTCGCTATTACGCCA
GCTGCGCGCTCGCTCGCTCACTGAGGCCGCCCGGGCAAAGCCCGGGCGTCGGGCGACCTTTGGTCGCCCG
GCCTCAGTGAGCGAGCGAGCGCGCAGAGAGGGAGTGGCCAACTCCATCACTAGGGGTTCCTTGTAGTTAA
TGATTAACCCGCCATGCTACTTATCTACGTAGCCATGCTCTAGGAAGATCGTAGGTTAATTAATAGTTAT
TAATAGTAATCAATTACGGGGTCATTAGTTCATAGCCCATATATGGAGTTCCGCGTTACATAACTTACGG
TAAATGGCCCGCCTGGCTGACCGCCCAACGACCCCCGCCCATTGACGTCAATAATGACGTATGTTCCCAT
AGTAACGCCAATAGGGACTTTCCATTGACGTCAATGGGTGGAGTATTTACGGTAAACTGCCCACTTGGCA
GTACATCAAGTGTATCATATGCCAAGTACGCCCCCTATTGACGTCAATGACGGTAAATGGCCCGCCTGGC
ATTATGCCCAGTACATGACCTTATGGGACTTTCCTACTTGGCAGTACATCTACGTATTAGTCATCGCTAT
TACCATGGTGATGCGGTTTTGGCAGTACATCAATGGGCGTGGATAGCGGTTTGACTCACGGGGATTTCCA
AGTCTCCACCCCATTGACGTCAATGGGAGTTTGTTTTGGCACCAAAATCAACGGGACTTTCCAAAATGTC
GTAACAACTCCGCCCCATTGACGCAAATGGGCGGTAGGCGTGTACGGTGGGAGGTCTATATAAGCAGAGC
TCGTTTAGTGAACCGTCAGATCGCCTGGAGACGCCATCCACGCTGTTTTGACCTCCATAGAAGACACCGG
GACCGATCCAGCCTCCGCGGATTCGAAACTAGTGCCACCATGGCCGAAGGGAGCGTGGCAAGACAGCCCG
ATCTGCTGACATGCGACGACGAACCAATCCACATTCCAGGAGCTATCCAGCCTCATGGACTGCTGCTGGC
TCTGGCCGCTGACATGACTATCGTGGCAGGCTCTGATAACCTGCCAGAGCTGACCGGGCTGGCTATCGGA
GCACTGATTGGCCGGTCCGCAGCCGACGTGTTCGATTCTGAGACTCACAATAGACTGACCATCGCCCTGG
CTGAACCTGGGGCTGCAGTGGGAGCCCCAATTACCGTCGGCTTCACAATGCGAAAGGACGCTGGCTTTAT
CGGGTCCTGGCACCGCCATGATCAGCTGATTTTTCTGGAGCTGGAACCACCTCAGAGAGACGTGGCAGAG
CCACAGGCTTTCTTTCGGAGAACAAACAGCGCCATCAGGCGCCTGCAGGCCGCTGAGACTCTGGAATCCG
CTTGCGCAGCCGCTGCACAGGAAGTGAGGAAGATCACCGGGTTCGATCGCGTCATGATCTACAGATTCGC
CTCAGACTTTAGCGGAGAAGTGATCGCAGAAGATCGCTGTGCCGAGGTCGAAAGTAAACTGGGCCTGCAT
TACCCAGCCTCAACCGTGCCTGCACAGGCACGACGGCTGTATACAATCAACCCCGTGCGGATCATTCCCG
ACATTAATTACAGACCAGTGCCCGTCACACCTGACCTGAACCCAGTGACTGGGAGGCCCATCGATCTGAG
CTTCGCCATTCTGCGCAGCGTGTCCCCTTGTCACCTGGAATTCATGAGGAATATCGGAATGCATGGCACC
ATGTCTATCAGTATTCTGAGAGGCGAAAGGCTGTGGGGGCTGATCGTGTGCCACCATCGGACACCTTACT
ATGTGGACCTGGACGGCAGGCAGGCTTGTGAACTGGTGGCTCAGGTGCTGGCTTGGCAGATTGGCGTGAT
GGAACTCGAGGGAAGCGGAGCGACGAATTTTAGTCTACTGAAACAAGCGGGAGACGTGGAGGAAAACCCT
GGACCTGGCGGCCGCATGGTGAGCAAGGGCGAGGAGCTGTTCACCGGGGTGGTGCCCATCCTGGTCGAGC
TGGACGGCGACGTAAACGGCCACAAGTTCAGCGTGTCCGGCGAGGGCGAGGGCGATGCCACCTACGGCAA
GCTGACCCTGAAGTTCATCTGCACCACCGGCAAGCTGCCCGTGCCCTGGCCCACCCTCGTGACCACCCTG
ACCTACGGCGTGCAGTGCTTCAGCCGCTACCCCGACCACATGAAGCAGCACGACTTCTTCAAGTCCGCCA
TGCCCGAAGGCTACGTCCAGGAGCGCACCATCTTCTTCAAGGACGACGGCAACTACAAGACCCGCGCCGA
GGTGAAGTTCGAGGGCGACACCCTGGTGAACCGCATCGAGCTGAAGGGCATCGACTTCAAGGAGGACGGC
AACATCCTGGGGCACAAGCTGGAGTACAACTACAACAGCCACAACGTCTATATCATGGCCGACAAGCAGA
AGAACGGCATCAAGGTGAACTTCAAGATCCGCCACAACATCGAGGACGGCAGCGTGCAGCTCGCCGACCA
CTACCAGCAGAACACCCCCATCGGCGACGGCCCCGTGCTGCTGCCCGACAACCACTACCTGAGCACCCAG
TCCGCCCTGAGCAAAGACCCCAACGAGAAGCGCGATCACATGGTCCTGCTGGAGTTCGTGACCGCCGCCT
AGAAGCTTATCGATAATCAACCTCTGGATTACAAAATTTGTGAAAGATTGACTGGTATTCTTAACTATGT
TGCTCCTTTTACGCTATGTGGATACGCTGCTTTAATGCCTTTGTATCATGCTATTGCTTCCCGTATGGCT
TTCATTTTCTCCTCCTTGTATAAATCCTGGTTGCTGTCTCTTTATGAGGAGTTGTGGCCCGTTGTCAGGC
AACGTGGCGTGGTGTGCACTGTGTTTGCTGACGCAACCCCCACTGGTTGGGGCATTGCCACCACCTGTCA
GCTCCTTTCCGGGACTTTCGCTTTCCCCCTCCCTATTGCCACGGCGGAACTCATCGCCGCCTGCCTTGCC
CGCTGCTGGACAGGGGCTCGGCTGTTGGGCACTGACAATTCCGTGGTGTTGTCGGGGAAATCATCGTCCT
TTCCTTGGCTGCTCGCCTGTGTTGCCACCTGGATTCTGCGCGGGACGTCCTTCTGCTACGTCCCTTCGGC
CCTCAATCCAGCGGACCTTCCTTCCCGCGGCCTGCTGCCGGCTCTGCGGCCTCTTCCGCGTCTTCGCCTT
CGCCCTCAGACGAGTCGGATCTCCCTTTGGGCCGCCTCCCCGCATCGATACCGTCGACCCGGGCGGCCGC
TTCGAGCAGACATGATAAGATACATTGATGAGTTTGGACAAACCACAACTAGAATGCAGTGAAAAAAATG
CTTTATTTGTGAAATTTGTGATGCTATTGCTTTATTTGTAACCATTATAAGCTGCAATAAACAAGTTAAC
AACAACAATTGCATTCATTTTATGTTTCAGGTTCAGGGGGAGATGTGGGAGGTTTTTTAAAGCAAGTAAA
ACCTCTACAAATGTGGTAAAATCGATAAGGATCTTCCTAGAGCATGGCTACGTAGATAAGTAGCATGGCG
GGTTAATCATTAACTACAAGGAACCCCTAGTGATGGAGTTGGCCACTCCCTCTCTGCGCGCTCGCTCGCT
CACTGAGGCCGGGCGACCAAAGGTCGCCCGACGCCCGGGCTTTGCCCGGGCGGCCTCAGTGAGCGAGCGA
GCGCGCAGCTGCATTAATGAATCGGCCAACGCGCGGGGAGAGGCGGTTTGCGTATTGGGCGCTCTTCCGC
TTCCTCGCTCACTGACTCGCTGCGCTCGGTCGTTCGGCTGCGGCGAGCGGTATCAGCTCACTCAAAGGCG
GTAATACGGTTATCCACAGAATCAGGGGATAACGCAGGAAAGAACATGTGAGCAAAAGGCCAGCAAAAGG
CCAGGAACCGTAAAAAGGCCGCGTTGCTGGCGTTTTTCCATAGGCTCCGCCCCCCTGACGAGCATCACAA
AAATCGACGCTCAAGTCAGAGGTGGCGAAACCCGACAGGACTATAAAGATACCAGGCGTTTCCCCCTGGA
AGCTCCCTCGTGCGCTCTCCTGTTCCGACCCTGCCGCTTACCGGATACCTGTCCGCCTTTCTCCCTTCGG
GAAGCGTGGCGCTTTCTCATAGCTCACGCTGTAGGTATCTCAGTTCGGTGTAGGTCGTTCGCTCCAAGCT
GGGCTGTGTGCACGAACCCCCCGTTCAGCCCGACCGCTGCGCCTTATCCGGTAACTATCGTCTTGAGTCC
AACCCGGTAAGACACGACTTATCGCCACTGGCAGCAGCCACTGGTAACAGGATTAGCAGAGCGAGGTATG
TAGGCGGTGCTACAGAGTTCTTGAAGTGGTGGCCTAACTACGGCTACACTAGAAGAACAGTATTTGGTAT
CTGCGCTCTGCTGAAGCCAGTTACCTTCGGAAAAAGAGTTGGTAGCTCTTGATCCGGCAAACAAACCACC
GCTGGTAGCGGTGGTTTTTTTGTTTGCAAGCAGCAGATTACGCGCAGAAAAAAAGGATCTCAAGAAGATC
CTTTGATCTTTTCTACGGGGTCTGACGCTCAGTGGAACGAAAACTCACGTTAAGGGATTTTGGTCATGAG
ATTATCAAAAAGGATCTTCACCTAGATCCTTTTAAATTAAAAATGAAGTTTTAAATCAATCTAAAGTATA
TATGAGTAAACTTGGTCTGACAGTTACCAATGCTTAATCAGTGAGGCACCTATCTCAGCGATCTGTCTAT
TTCGTTCATCCATAGTTGCCTGACTCCCCGTCGTGTAGATAACTACGATACGGGAGGGCTTACCATCTGG
CCCCAGTGCTGCAATGATACCGCGAGACCCACGCTCACCGGCTCCAGATTTATCAGCAATAAACCAGCCA
GCCGGAAGGGCCGAGCGCAGAAGTGGTCCTGCAACTTTATCCGCCTCCATCCAGTCTATTAATTGTTGCC
GGGAAGCTAGAGTAAGTAGTTCGCCAGTTAATAGTTTGCGCAACGTTGTTGCCATTGCTACAGGCATCGT
GGTGTCACGCTCGTCGTTTGGTATGGCTTCATTCAGCTCCGGTTCCCAACGATCAAGGCGAGTTACATGA
TCCCCCATGTTGTGCAAAAAAGCGGTTAGCTCCTTCGGTCCTCCGATCGTTGTCAGAAGTAAGTTGGCCG
CAGTGTTATCACTCATGGTTATGGCAGCACTGCATAATTCTCTTACTGTCATGCCATCCGTAAGATGCTT
TTCTGTGACTGGTGAGTACTCAACCAAGTCATTCTGAGAATAGTGTATGCGGCGACCGAGTTGCTCTTGC
CCGGCGTCAATACGGGATAATACCGCGCCACATAGCAGAACTTTAAAAG
Features (pLannotate 1.2.2; 15 found; start..end, strand, type, name):
    206..310     -  promoter       AmpR promoter: bla
    363..791     -  rep_origin     f1 ori (sequence partly withheld): f1 bacteriophage origin of replication; arrow indicates direction of (+) strand synthesis
    796..865     -  CDS            lacZα (fragment): LacZα fragment of β-galactosidase; lacZ fragment
    860..992     -  repeat_region  AAV2 ITR (fragment): inverted terminal repeat of adeno-associated virus serotype 2 inverted
   1125..1428    +  enhancer       CMV enhancer: human cytomegalovirus immediate early enhancer
   1429..1632    +  promoter       CMV promoter: human cytomegalovirus (CMV) immediate early promoter
   1741..2685    +  CDS            iRFP713/V256C: iRFP713/V256C is a basic (constitutively fluorescent) near ir fluorescent protein published in 2016, derived from Rhodopseudomonas palustris CGA009. It has low acid sensitivity. It requires the cofactor biliverdin for fluorescence.
   2773..3450    +  CDS            (3-F)Tyr-EGFP: (3-F)Tyr-EGFP is a basic (constitutively fluorescent) green fluorescent protein published in 2004, derived from Aequorea victoria.
   3466..4054    +  misc_feature   WPRE: woodchuck hepatitis virus posttranscriptional regulatory element
   4097..4218    -  polyA_signal   SV40 poly(A) signal: SV40 polyadenylation signal
   4241..4309    -  CDS            large T antigen (fragment): large T antigen from SV40 (simian virus 40)
   4380..4513    +  repeat_region  AAV2 ITR: inverted terminal repeat of adeno-associated virus serotype 2 inverted
   4507..4563    -  CDS            lacI (fragment): lac repressor; lacI; The lac repressor binds to the lac operator to inhibit transcription in E. coli. This inhibition can be relieved by adding lactose or isopropyl-β-D-thiogalactopyranoside (IPTG).
   4746..5334    -  rep_origin     ori: high-copy-number ColE1/pMB1/pBR322/pUC origin of replication
   5505..205     -  CDS            AmpR (across the origin): β-lactamase; bla; confers resistance to ampicillin, carbenicillin, and related antibiotics
