[The description below was written by a language model from this plasmid's Addgene catalogue record and pLannotate feature annotations shown in this document.]
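Description:
pAAV-CMV-iRFP713(V256C)-P2A-EGFP is an adeno-associated virus transfer plasmid of about 6.2 kb, built on a pAAV backbone, for co-expressing a near-infrared and a green fluorescent protein in mammalian cells. It is maintained in E. coli through a high-copy ColE1/pUC-type origin and selected with ampicillin via the β-lactamase gene. An f1 phage origin and short lacZα and lacI remnants are also carried in the backbone. The use of a recombination-deficient propagation strain is consistent with the need to keep the AAV2 inverted terminal repeats intact. One of the two repeats is annotated only as a fragment in the feature table.

Between the ITRs, which provide the signals for replication and packaging of the cassette into AAV particles, the human CMV immediate-early enhancer and promoter drive a single open reading frame. This encodes iRFP713 carrying the V256C substitution, a bacteriophytochrome-derived near-infrared protein (originating from Rhodopseudomonas palustris) that needs a biliverdin chromophore to fluoresce. It is followed by a P2A self-cleaving peptide and EGFP. Ribosomal skipping at P2A yields the two proteins separately from one transcript, so EGFP can serve as an internal reference for expression level against which the near-infrared signal can be compared. The automated annotation labels the green reporter as an EGFP variant and does not mark the P2A, which presumably occupies the gap between the two coding regions. A WPRE downstream of EGFP enhances transcript stability and expression, and an SV40 polyadenylation signal terminates the message. The insert was cloned between SpeI and XhoI sites, and the iRFP713 portion derives from an earlier nuclear-localised iRFP713 plasmid. The record states the purpose only as AAV delivery of iRFP713(V256C) and EGFP.
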