Addgene plasmid #198071: pAAV-CMV-iRFP713(V256C)-P2A-EGFP
Purpose: The AAV vector for iRFP713(V256C) and EGFP
Depositing lab: Michiyuki Matsuda. Depositing organization: Kyoto University, Graduate School of Biostudies.
Backbone
  Vector backbone: pAAV
  Backbone size w/o insert (bp): 4449
  Total vector size (bp): 6159
  Vector type: AAV
Growth in bacteria
  Bacterial resistance: Ampicillin, 100 μg/mL
  Growth temperature: 37°C
  Growth strain: NEB Stable
  Copy number: Unknown
Gene/Insert
  Gene/Insert name: iRFP713(V256C)
  Species: Synthetic
  Insert size (bp): 1710
  Mutation: V256C mutation
  Promoter: CMV
  Tag / fusion protein: P2A-EGFP (C terminal on insert)
  Cloning method: Restriction Enzyme; 5′ cloning site SpeI (not destroyed); 3′ cloning site XhoI (not destroyed)
  Sequencing primers: 5′ TGGTGATGCGGTTTTGGCAGTA
Resource information
  A portion of this plasmid was derived from a plasmid made by: Dr. Vladislav Verkhusha (Addgene plasmid # 45468: pNLS-iRFP713)
Terms and licenses: Academic/Nonprofit Terms; Industry Terms: Not Available to Industry
How to cite: pAAV-CMV-iRFP713(V256C)-P2A-EGFP was a gift from Michiyuki Matsuda (Addgene plasmid # 198071 ; http://n2t.net/addgene:198071 ; RRID:Addgene_198071)
